Addgene plasmid #63055: Or88a-Gal4
Purpose: To express Gal4 in the pattern of the Drosophila melanogaster odorant receptor Or88a, using the promoter sequences of the gene cloned 5' of Gal4
Depositing lab: Leslie Vosshall. Depositing organization: Rockefeller University. Publication: Genetic and functional subdivision of the Drosophila antennal lobe. Fishilevich E, Vosshall LB. Curr Biol. 2005 Sep 6;15(17):1548-53. 10.1016/j.cub.2005.07.066 PubMed 16139209.
Backbone
  Vector backbone: pCasperAUG-Gal4-X
  Backbone manufacturer: Leslie Vosshall Lab
  Backbone size w/o insert (bp): 12000
  Vector type: Insect Expression
Growth in bacteria
  Bacterial resistance: Ampicillin, 100 μg/mL
  Growth temperature: 37°C
  Growth strain: DH5alpha
  Copy number: Unknown
Gene/Insert
  Gene/Insert name: Drosophila melanogaster Or88a promoter
  Species: D. melanogaster (fly)
  Insert size (bp): 1656
  Tag / fusion protein: Drosophila ADH (aa's 1-18) fused to Yeast Gal4 (aa's 1-881) (C terminal on backbone)
  Cloning method: Restriction Enzyme; 5′ cloning site NotI (not destroyed); 3′ cloning site NotI (not destroyed)
  Sequencing primers: 5′ pCasper-F 5'-gggttttattaacttacat-3'; 3′ GAL4Nterm-R 5'-tcagatgtgccctagtcagc-3'
Terms and licenses: Academic/Nonprofit Terms; Industry Terms: Not Available to Industry
How to cite: Or88a-Gal4 was a gift from Leslie Vosshall (Addgene plasmid # 63055 ; http://n2t.net/addgene:63055 ; RRID:Addgene_63055)
