[The description below was written by a language model from this plasmid's Addgene catalogue record.]
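Description:
Or88a-Gal4 is an insect expression construct built on the pCasperAUG-Gal4-X backbone (about 12 kb without insert) and designed to drive the yeast transcription factor Gal4 in the expression pattern of the Drosophila melanogaster odorant receptor gene Or88a. It is propagated in E. coli under ampicillin selection; the copy number is listed as unknown, and the record gives no feature table, so the origin of replication and any fly transformation marker or transposon elements carried by the backbone are not stated. The pCasper name suggests a P-element-type germline transformation vector, but this is an inference from the name rather than something the record documents.

The insert is a 1,656 bp fragment of Or88a promoter sequence from D. melanogaster, cloned into a NotI site that is retained on both sides, immediately 5' of the Gal4 coding region. Because the same enzyme flanks the fragment at both ends, the cloning is not inherently directional, so orientation would have had to be confirmed. The backbone supplies the coding sequence: the first 18 amino acids of Drosophila ADH fused to yeast Gal4 residues 1–881, so that the ADH portion provides the translation start (the "AUG" in the backbone name) for full-length Gal4.

In use, the Or88a regulatory DNA restricts Gal4 production to the olfactory neurons that normally express this receptor. Crossing flies carrying this driver to lines with UAS-linked reporters or effectors then allows those neurons to be labelled or manipulated, in keeping with the associated work on the genetic and functional organisation of the Drosophila antennal lobe.
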