>Addgene plasmid #63055 | Or88a-Gal4 | addgene partial sequence | sequence record 108899 | pCasper-F 5'-gggttttattaacttacat-3'
CGCCGGGGATCAGATCCGCGGCCGCGGGAATTCGATTTCCACTCGTTATCAGACTATTCCCCATGCAGCA
ACTCAATTCAATCTCAACCTTCTTTCCGATGAAGTCACTGAATTTTTTGAGTATTTTCTTTCAGAGTTTT
GGTTACAACCTTGCCATGGATTGTCAAAAATGTTATTAATTGCTTACATATGTATTGTGGGAACTTGTTT
TAACATAATATGTGCTGTCTATACGTTATTGCGCTATTATTCTGGCTCGAATTATTACATATTTTGTAAT
TATTTCAAACTTTAAGCGGTTATAATTAAAACTCTGTTATATGTATTGTCTGTAAACACATTTCATTGCT
GTTTGGCACAATTTATCCCTTTGTTTTCTTTTTTTTTATTAAATGCTGTATGCATTGCGTTCTTTCCTTG
ATTTGCGTATTTGTGCGATTGTACGATTGAATTTTCTTTGACTTTAGCTGCCTACTAACACTCTCGGTAA
TTGTGAATGATATAAACAAATTTTCAATTAATTTCAGCGATTTTCTTTTCCAATTCGACAGCAACCTGCT
GCCGCCGCTGGTCGGGTTACAAAATCCAAATGCGAACGGAAAACAAACTTCTCACAGCTGTGTATCTGTA
TTTAATGACGAAAACCGCTCGTCCAGAGCCGCAGATAAATTTCCAGATACTTTTCACATGCAGATACTTC
TGCGTATTTAACACGCATGCTCTCTCAATTTTATTTCTCTCTGGAGAGCCCTTTCTCTCTCGATTTGTTT
ATGTTTGCCGCCGTTTGTGTGACCCACATAAAGAAAGAAGCAAAAACAAAAACGCTAGATAAGGGGCGGC
CTTGATTTTGGTGTGCGTAAAGAGAGGGGAGGGTGCATGCATTTGGACAATAAGATAGCTAGAGAGCGGA
GAGCGTTAAGTGTTTGCGTAAACTTACCCCCGTTTTGAGCAGTGCACGCCCCGGACAATATTACGAAATG
CACGAGGGGCATCCACTACGCCACA
