>Addgene plasmid #63055 | Or88a-Gal4 | addgene partial sequence | sequence record 108900 | GAL4Nterm-R 5'-tcagatgtgccctagtcagc-3'
AGTAGCGACACTCCCAGTTGTTCTTCAGACACTTGGCGCACTTCGGTTTTTCTTTGGAGCACTTGAGCTT
TTTAAGTCGGCAAATATCGCATGCTTGTTCGATAGAAGACAGAAGCTTGATATCGCCTCCCAGACCGGCA
ACGAAAATCACGTTCTTGTTGGTCAAAGTAAACGACATGGTGACTTCTTTTTTGCTTTAGCAGGCTCTTT
CGATCCCCGGGAATTGGTCGACTCTAGCGGTACCGTACCCTAGAGGATCGCTCGAGGTTTAAACAGATCT
GCATGCTCTAGAGGATCCAGATCCACTAGTGGCCTATGCGGCCGCGAATTCACTAGTGATTGGTTTGCTA
AACTCACTTAACTTTTCTGTATGGCTTCTAGTGTCTGAACTTCCTATATATGGCCAATAATCCTAAATAA
TTACGAGTCTAATTGATAAGGTCCTGCCAGATTGGATTCTAAATTGCACGTTTTATGATCGCAGTAAATT
AGCTACAGGCAAATAACTAGTTAGTAGAAAGTATCTTAGAGAATATGTCTGTAAAACGTCTTATTTAAGA
ACTATTTTTTCATAATGTATTTCATTCTTTTTAAATGTGTTTGTTTAATATTTTTTTTATTATTGACAAC
ACCTACATAAATACTTATCTAAATTTCACTGTCGCGATCTATTATTATTTTATAATTGCTTAATTTTCTC
ACCATTTTGTCAGAATTATAGGCCTGCCGTTACTAATACTAATTGCTACTTAGGTTAATTGCTCAGCTAG
TGTTGATTTAATTGCATATTTTTAACAGTCAAGTTCAGTTCAACTCAATTCAAGACTCTAAATTAAGCTA
ATGAAAATAAAAAAAAGTCTTTTTAATGGCTCAAAAATATAAATGT
